Addgene plasmid #62970: pLUT7 HA-GLI1
Purpose: Expresses HA-tagged Gli1
Depositing lab: Michael Ruppert. Depositing organization: West Virginia University and School of Medicine. Publication: SOX9 inhibits beta-TrCP-mediated protein degradation to promote nuclear GLI1 expression and cancer stem cell properties. Deng W, Vanderbilt DB, Lin CC, Martin KH, Brundage KM, Ruppert JM. J Cell Sci. 2015 Jan 27. pii: jcs.162164. 10.1242/jcs.162164 PubMed 25632159.
Backbone
  Vector backbone: pLUT7
  Backbone size w/o insert (bp): 6517
  Vector type: Lentiviral
Growth in bacteria
  Bacterial resistance: Ampicillin, 100 μg/mL
  Growth temperature: 37°C
  Growth strain: NEB Stable
  Copy number: High Copy
Gene/Insert
  Gene/Insert name: GLI1 (alt name: GLI family zinc finger 1)
  Species: H. sapiens (human)
  Entrez Gene: GLI1 (a.k.a. GLI, PAPA8, PPD1)
  Tag / fusion protein: HA (N terminal on insert)
  Cloning method: Restriction Enzyme; 5′ cloning site PstI (Blunt) (unknown if destroyed); 3′ cloning site EcoRI (Blunt) (unknown if destroyed)
  Sequencing primers: 5′ CMV E1
Terms and licenses: Academic/Nonprofit Terms; Industry Terms: Not Available to Industry
How to cite: pLUT7 HA-GLI1 was a gift from Michael Ruppert (Addgene plasmid # 62970 ; http://n2t.net/addgene:62970 ; RRID:Addgene_62970)
