[The description below was written by a language model from this plasmid's Addgene catalogue record and pLannotate feature annotations shown in this document.]
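Description:
pLUT7 HA-GLI1 is a lentiviral transfer plasmid of about 9.9 kb, built on the pLUT7 backbone, that expresses human GLI1 (GLI family zinc finger 1), a transcriptional effector of Hedgehog signalling, with an N-terminal HA epitope tag. It is propagated in E. coli through a high-copy ColE1/pUC-type origin and selected with ampicillin via the β-lactamase gene. The annotated sequence contains no mammalian drug-resistance or fluorescent marker, so transduced cells are not selectable from this construct alone. Small fragments of lacI, lacZα, rop and bom, together with a lac promoter and operator, appear to be cloning remnants rather than functional units.

The viral portion has a third-generation, self-inactivating layout. An RSV promoter fused to a truncated HIV-1 5' LTR drives genomic RNA production in packaging cells independently of Tat. It is followed by the Ψ packaging signal with an adjoining gag fragment, the Rev response element for nuclear export of the unspliced genome, and the cPPT/CTS, which aids nuclear import in target cells. The internal expression cassette uses the CMV immediate-early enhancer and promoter, with a T7 promoter just downstream, to drive the GLI1 open reading frame. The HA tag is not annotated separately but would lie in the short stretch immediately upstream of the coding sequence. A WPRE follows to enhance transcript stability and expression. The ΔU3 3' LTR inactivates LTR promoter activity after integration, and an SV40 poly(A) signal and SV40 origin lie beyond it. The construct serves to produce lentivirus for stable expression of epitope-tagged GLI1 in mammalian cells. The associated publication concerns GLI1 protein degradation and nuclear expression in cancer cells.
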