Features (pLannotate 1.2.2; 27 found; start..end, strand, type, name):
    277..377     +  CDS            Rev (fragment): human immunodeficiency virus 1 (HIV-1) Rev protein; rev; enhances nuclear export of unspliced and incompletely spliced viral mRNAs
    396..512     +  misc_feature   cPPT/CTS: central polypurine tract and central termination sequence of HIV-1
    537..840     +  enhancer       CMV enhancer: human cytomegalovirus immediate early enhancer
    841..1044    +  promoter       CMV promoter: human cytomegalovirus (CMV) immediate early promoter
   1113..1131    +  promoter       T7 promoter: promoter for bacteriophage T7 RNA polymerase
   1198..4512    +  CDS            GLI1: GLI1_HUMAN - Also known as GLI. Experimental evidence at protein level: Swiss-Prot protein existence level 1. [Isoform 2]: Acts as a transcriptional activator, but activates a different set of genes than isoform 1. Activates expression of CD24, unlike isoform 1. Mediates SHH signaling. Promotes cancer cell migration. From Homo sapiens (Human).
   4516..4549    +  misc_feature   MCS (fragment): pBluescript multiple cloning site
   4565..5153    +  misc_feature   WPRE: woodchuck hepatitis virus posttranscriptional regulatory element
   5174..5242    +  CDS            nef (fragment): NEF_HV1Z2 - Experimental evidence at protein level: Swiss-Prot protein existence level 1. Extracellular Nef protein targets CD4(+) T-lymphocytes for apoptosis by interacting with CXCR4 surface receptors. From Human immunodeficiency virus type 1 group M subtype D (isolate Z2/CDC-Z34) (HIV-1).
   5244..5477    +  LTR            3' LTR (ΔU3): self-inactivating 3' long terminal repeat (LTR) from HIV-1
   5549..5670    +  polyA_signal   SV40 poly(A) signal: SV40 polyadenylation signal
   5710..5845    +  rep_origin     SV40 ori: SV40 origin of replication
   5901..5917    -  protein_bind   lac operator: The lac repressor binds to the lac operator to inhibit transcription in E. coli. This inhibition can be relieved by adding lactose or isopropyl-β-D-thiogalactopyranoside (IPTG). lac repressor encoded by lacI
   5925..5955    -  promoter       lac promoter: promoter for the E. coli lac operon
   5970..5991    -  protein_bind   CAP binding site: CAP binding activates transcription in the presence of cAMP. E. coli catabolite activator protein
   6004..6096    -  CDS            lacI (fragment): lac repressor; lacI; The lac repressor binds to the lac operator to inhibit transcription in E. coli. This inhibition can be relieved by adding lactose or isopropyl-β-D-thiogalactopyranoside (IPTG).
   6279..6867    -  rep_origin     ori: high-copy-number ColE1/pMB1/pBR322/pUC origin of replication
   7038..7898    -  CDS            AmpR: β-lactamase; bla; confers resistance to ampicillin, carbenicillin, and related antibiotics
   7899..8003    -  promoter       AmpR promoter: bla
   8098..8133    +  CDS            rop (fragment): Rop protein, which maintains plasmids at low copy number; rop
   8235..8334    +  misc_feature   bom (fragment): basis of mobility region from pBR322
   8340..8494    -  CDS            lacZα (fragment): LacZα fragment of β-galactosidase; lacZ fragment
   8508..8734    +  promoter       RSV promoter: Rous sarcoma virus enhancer/promoter
   8735..8915    +  LTR            5' LTR (truncated): truncated 5' long terminal repeat (LTR) from HIV-1
   8962..9087    +  misc_feature   HIV-1 Ψ: packaging signal of human immunodeficiency virus type 1
   9071..9434    +  CDS            HIV-1 gag (fragment): gag protein from human immunodeficiency virus 1; gag
   9580..9813    +  misc_feature   RRE: The Rev response element (RRE) of HIV-1 allows for Rev-dependent mRNA export from the nucleus to the cytoplasm.
>Addgene plasmid #62970 | pLUT7 HA-GLI1 | addgene full sequence | sequence record 152066 | Addgene NGS results
ACCTGGATGGAGTGGGACAGAGAAATTAACAATTACACAAGCTTAATACACTCCTTAATTGAAGAATCGC
AAAACCAGCAAGAAAAGAATGAACAAGAATTATTGGAATTAGATAAATGGGCAAGTTTGTGGAATTGGTT
TAACATAACAAATTGGCTGTGGTATATAAAATTATTCATAATGATAGTAGGAGGCTTGGTAGGTTTAAGA
ATAGTTTTTGCTGTACTTTCTATAGTGAATAGAGTTAGGCAGGGATATTCACCATTATCGTTTCAGACCC
ACCTCCCAACCCCGAGGGGACCCGACAGGCCCGAAGGAATAGAAGAAGAAGGTGGAGAGAGAGACAGAGA
CAGATCCATTCGATTAGTGAACGGATCTCGACGGTATCGGTTAACTTTTAAAAGAAAAGGGGGGATTGGG
GGGTACAGTGCAGGGGAAAGAATAGTAGACATAATAGCAACAGACATACAAACTAAAGAATTACAAAAAC
AAATTACAAAATTCAAAATTTTATCGATAAACTAGTGGGAGTTCCGCGTTACATAACTTACGGTAAATGG
CCCGCCTGGCTGACCGCCCAACGACCCCCGCCCATTGACGTCAATAATGACGTATGTTCCCATAGTAACG
CCAATAGGGACTTTCCATTGACGTCAATGGGTGGAGTATTTACGGTAAACTGCCCACTTGGCAGTACATC
AAGTGTATCATATGCCAAGTACGCCCCCTATTGACGTCAATGACGGTAAATGGCCCGCCTGGCATTATGC
CCAGTACATGACCTTATGGGACTTTCCTACTTGGCAGTACATCTACGTATTAGTCATCGCTATTACCATG
GTGATGCGGTTTTGGCAGTACATCAATGGGCGTGGATAGCGGTTTGACTCACGGGGATTTCCAAGTCTCC
ACCCCATTGACGTCAATGGGAGTTTGTTTTGGCACCAAAATCAACGGGACTTTCCAAAATGTCGTAACAA
CTCCGCCCCATTGACGCAAATGGGCGGTAGGCGTGTACGGTGGGAGGTCTATATAAGCAGAGCTCGTTTA
GTGAACCGTCAGATCGCCTGGAGACGCCATCCACGCTGTTTTGACCTCCATAGAAGACACCGTAATACGA
CTCACTATAGGGTGCTAGCACCTAGAGACGCCATGTATCCTTATGACGTGCCTGACTATGCCAGCCTGGG
AGGACCTTTCAACTCGATGACCCCACCACCAATCAGTAGCTATGGCGAGCCCTGCTGTCTCCGGCCCCTC
CCCAGTCAGGGGGCCCCCAGTGTGGGGACAGAAGGACTGTCTGGCCCGCCCTTCTGCCACCAAGCTAACC
TCATGTCCGGCCCCCACAGTTATGGGCCAGCCAGAGAGACCAACAGCTGCACCGAGGGCCCACTCTTTTC
TTCTCCCCGGAGTGCAGTCAAGTTGACCAAGAAGCGGGCACTGTCCATCTCACCTCTGTCGGATGCCAGC
CTGGACCTGCAGACGGTTATCCGCACCTCACCCAGCTCCCTCGTAGCTTTCATCAACTCGCGATGCACAT
CTCCAGGAGGCTCCTACGGTCATCTCTCCATTGGCACCATGAGCCCATCTCTGGGATTCCCAGCCCAGAT
GAATCACCAAAAAGGGCCCTCGCCTTCCTTTGGGGTCCAGCCTTGTGGTCCCCATGACTCTGCCCGGGGT
GGGATGATCCCACATCCTCAGTCCCGGGGACCCTTCCCAACTTGCCAGCTGAAGTCTGAGCTGGACATGC
TGGTTGGCAAGTGCCGGGAGGAACCCTTGGAAGGTGATATGTCCAGCCCCAACTCCACAGGCATACAGGA
TCCCCTGTTGGGGATGCTGGATGGGCGGGAGGACCTCGAGAGAGAGGAGAAGCGTGAGCCTGAATCTGTG
TATGAAACTGACTGCCGTTGGGATGGCTGCAGCCAGGAATTTGACTCCCAAGAGCAGCTGGTGCACCACA
TCAACAGCGAGCACATCCACGGGGAGCGGAAGGAGTTCGTGTGCCACTGGGGGGGCTGCTCCAGGGAGCT
GAGGCCCTTCAAAGCCCAGTACATGCTGGTGGTTCACATGCGCAGACACACTGGCGAGAAGCCACACAAG
TGCACGTTTGAAGGGTGCCGGAAGTCATACTCACGCCTCGAAAACCTGAAGACGCACCTGCGGTCACACA
CGGGTGAGAAGCCATACATGTGTGAGCACGAGGGCTGCAGTAAAGCCTTCAGCAATGCCAGTGACCGAGC
CAAGCACCAGAATCGGACCCATTCCAATGAGAAGCCGTATGTATGTAAGCTCCCTGGCTGCACCAAACGC
TATACAGATCCTAGCTCGCTGCGAAAACATGTCAAGACAGTGCATGGTCCTGACGCCCATGTGACCAAAC
GGCACCGTGGGGATGGCCCCCTGCCTCGGGCACCATCCATTTCTACAGTGGAGCCCAAGAGGGAGCGGGA
AGGAGGTCCCATCAGGGAGGAAAGCAGACTGACTGTGCCAGAGGGTGCCATGAAGCCACAGCCAAGCCCT
GGGGCCCAGTCATCCTGCAGCAGTGACCACTCCCCGGCAGGGAGTGCAGCCAATACAGACAGTGGTGTGG
AAATGACTGGCAATGCAGGGGGCAGCACTGAAGACCTCTCCAGCTTGGACGAGGGACCTTGCATTGCTGG
CACTGGTCTGTCCACTCTTCGCCGCCTTGAGAACCTCAGGCTGGACCAGCTACATCAACTCCGGCCAATA
GGGACCCGGGGTCTCAAACTGCCCAGCTTGTCCCACACCGGTACCACTGTGTCCCGCCGCGTGGGCCCCC
CAGTCTCTCTTGAACGCCGCAGCAGCAGCTCCAGCAGCATCAGCTCTGCCTATACTGTCAGCCGCCGCTC
CTCCCTGGCCTCTCCTTTCCCCCCTGGCTCCCCACCAGAGAATGGAGCATCCTCCCTGCCTGGCCTTATG
CCTGCCCAGCACTACCTGCTTCGGGCAAGATATGCTTCAGCCAGAGGGGGTGGTACTTCGCCCACTGCAG
CATCCAGCCTGGATCGGATAGGTGGTCTTCCCATGCCTCCTTGGAGAAGCCGAGCCGAGTATCCAGGATA
CAACCCCAATGCAGGGGTCACCCGGAGGGCCAGTGACCCAGCCCAGGCTGCTGACCGTCCTGCTCCAGCT
AGAGTCCAGAGGTTCAAGAGCCTGGGCTGTGTCCATACCCCACCCACTGTGGCAGGGGGAGGACAGAACT
TTGATCCTTACCTCCCAACCTCTGTCTACTCACCACAGCCCCCCAGCATCACTGAGAATGCTGCCATGGA
TGCTAGAGGGCTACAGGAAGAGCCAGAAGTTGGGACCTCCATGGTGGGCAGTGGTCTGAACCCCTATATG
GACTTCCCACCTACTGATACTCTGGGATATGGGGGACCTGAAGGGGCAGCAGCTGAGCCTTATGGAGCGA
GGGGTCCAGGCTCTCTGCCTCTTGGGCCTGGTCCACCCACCAACTATGGCCCCAACCCCTGTCCCCAGCA
GGCCTCATATCCTGACCCCACCCAAGAAACATGGGGTGAGTTCCCTTCCCACTCTGGGCTGTACCCAGGC
CCCAAGGCTCTAGGTGGAACCTACAGCCAGTGTCCTCGACTTGAACATTATGGACAAGTGCAAGTCAAGC
CAGAACAGGGGTGCCCAGTGGGGTCTGACTCCACAGGACTGGCACCCTGCCTCAATGCCCACCCCAGTGA
GGGGCCCCCACATCCACAGCCTCTCTTTTCCCATTACCCCCAGCCCTCTCCTCCCCAATATCTCCAGTCA
GGCCCCTATACCCAGCCACCCCCTGATTATCTTCCTTCAGAACCCAGGCCTTGCCTGGACTTTGATTCCC
CCACCCATTCCACAGGGCAGCTCAAGGCTCAGCTTGTGTGTAATTATGTTCAATCTCAACAGGAGCTACT
GTGGGAGGGTGGGGGCAGGGAAGATGCCCCCGCCCAGGAACCTTCCTACCAGAGTCCCAAGTTTCTGGGG
GGTTCCCAGGTTAGCCCAAGCCGTGCTAAAGCTCCAGTGAACACATATGGACCTGGCTTTGGACCCAACT
TGCCCAATCACAAGTCAGGTTCCTATCCCACCCCTTCACCATGCCATGAAAATTTTGTAGTGGGGGCAAA
TAGGGCTTCACATAGGGCAGCAGCACCACCTCGACTTCTGCCCCCATTGCCCACTTGCTATGGGCCTCTC
AAAGTGGGAGGCACAAACCCCAGCTGTGGTCATCCTGAGGTGGGCAGGCTAGGAGGGGGTCCTGCCTTGT
ACCCTCCCCCCGAAGGACAGGTATGTAACCCCCTGGACTCTCTTGATCTTGACAACACTCAGCTGGACTT
TGTGGCTATTCTGGATGAGCCCCAGGGGCTGAGTCCTCCTCCTTCCCATGATCAGCGGGGCAGCTCTGGA
CATACCCCACCTCCCTCTGGGCCCCCCAACATGGCTGTGGGCAACATGAGTGTCTTACTGAGATCCCTAC
CTGGGGAAACAGAATTCCTCAACTCTAGTGCCTAAGATCCCCCGGGCTGCAGGAATTCGATATCAAGCTA
ATTCTAGAGTCGACAATCAACCTCTGGATTACAAAATTTGTGAAAGATTGACTGGTATTCTTAACTATGT
TGCTCCTTTTACGCTATGTGGATACGCTGCTTTAATGCCTTTGTATCATGCTATTGCTTCCCGTATGGCT
TTCATTTTCTCCTCCTTGTATAAATCCTGGTTGCTGTCTCTTTATGAGGAGTTGTGGCCCGTTGTCAGGC
AACGTGGCGTGGTGTGCACTGTGTTTGCTGACGCAACCCCCACTGGTTGGGGCATTGCCACCACCTGTCA
GCTCCTTTCCGGGACTTTCGCTTTCCCCCTCCCTATTGCCACGGCGGAACTCATCGCCGCCTGCCTTGCC
CGCTGCTGGACAGGGGCTCGGCTGTTGGGCACTGACAATTCCGTGGTGTTGTCGGGGAAGCTGACGTCCT
TTCCATGGCTGCTCGCCTGTGTTGCCACCTGGATTCTGCGCGGGACGTCCTTCTGCTACGTCCCTTCGGC
CCTCAATCCAGCGGACCTTCCTTCCCGCGGCCTGCTGCCGGCTCTGCGGCCTCTTCCGCGTCTTCGCCTT
CGCCCTCAGACGAGTCGGATCTCCCTTTGGGCCGCCTCCCCGCCTGGAATTAATTCGAGCTCGGTACCTT
TAAGACCAATGACTTACAAGGCAGCTGTAGATCTTAGCCACTTTTTAAAAGAAAAGGGGGGACTGGAAGG
GCTAATTCACTCCCAACGAAGACAAGATCTGCTTTTTGCTTGTACTGGGTCTCTCTGGTTAGACCAGATC
TGAGCCTGGGAGCTCTCTGGCTAACTAGGGAACCCACTGCTTAAGCCTCAATAAAGCTTGCCTTGAGTGC
TTCAAGTAGTGTGTGCCCGTCTGTTGTGTGACTCTGGTAACTAGAGATCCCTCAGACCCTTTTAGTCAGT
GTGGAAAATCTCTAGCAGTAGTAGTTCATGTCATCTTATTATTCAGTATTTATAACTTGCAAAGAAATGA
ATATCAGAGAGTGAGAGGAACTTGTTTATTGCAGCTTATAATGGTTACAAATAAAGCAATAGCATCACAA
ATTTCACAAATAAAGCATTTTTTTCACTGCATTCTAGTTGTGGTTTGTCCAAACTCATCAATGTATCTTA
TCATGTCTGGCTCTAGCTATCCCGCCCCTAACTCCGCCCATCCCGCCCCTAACTCCGCCCAGTTCCGCCC
ATTCTCCGCCCCATGGCTGACTAATTTTTTTTATTTATGCAGAGGCCGAGGCCGCCTCGGCCTCTGAGCT
ATTCCAGAAGTAGTGAGGAGGCTTTTTTGGAGGCCTAGGCTTTTGCGGGCCCAAATTCGTAATCATGTCA
TAGCTGTTTCCTGTGTGAAATTGTTATCCGCTCACAATTCCACACAACATACGAGCCGGAAGCATAAAGT
GTAAAGCCTGGGGTGCCTAATGAGTGAGCTAACTCACATTAATTGCGTTGCGCTCACTGCCCGCTTTCCA
GTCGGGAAACCTGTCGTGCCAGCTGCATTAATGAATCGGCCAACGCGCGGGGAGAGGCGGTTTGCGTATT
GGGCGCTCTTCCGCTTCCTCGCTCACTGACTCGCTGCGCTCGGTCGTTCGGCTGCGGCGAGCGGTATCAG
CTCACTCAAAGGCGGTAATACGGTTATCCACAGAATCAGGGGATAACGCAGGAAAGAACATGTGAGCAAA
AGGCCAGCAAAAGGCCAGGAACCGTAAAAAGGCCGCGTTGCTGGCGTTTTTCCATAGGCTCCGCCCCCCT
GACGAGCATCACAAAAATCGACGCTCAAGTCAGAGGTGGCGAAACCCGACAGGACTATAAAGATACCAGG
CGTTTCCCCCTGGAAGCTCCCTCGTGCGCTCTCCTGTTCCGACCCTGCCGCTTACCGGATACCTGTCCGC
CTTTCTCCCTTCGGGAAGCGTGGCGCTTTCTCATAGCTCACGCTGTAGGTATCTCAGTTCGGTGTAGGTC
GTTCGCTCCAAGCTGGGCTGTGTGCACGAACCCCCCGTTCAGCCCGACCGCTGCGCCTTATCCGGTAACT
ATCGTCTTGAGTCCAACCCGGTAAGACACGACTTATCGCCACTGGCAGCAGCCACTGGTAACAGGATTAG
CAGAGCGAGGTATGTAGGCGGTGCTACAGAGTTCTTGAAGTGGTGGCCTAACTACGGCTACACTAGAAGA
ACAGTATTTGGTATCTGCGCTCTGCTGAAGCCAGTTACCTTCGGAAAAAGAGTTGGTAGCTCTTGATCCG
GCAAACAAACCACCGCTGGTAGCGGTGGTTTTTTTGTTTGCAAGCAGCAGATTACGCGCAGAAAAAAAGG
ATCTCAAGAAGATCCTTTGATCTTTTCTACGGGGTCTGACGCTCAGTGGAACGAAAACTCACGTTAAGGG
ATTTTGGTCATGAGATTATCAAAAAGGATCTTCACCTAGATCCTTTTAAATTAAAAATGAAGTTTTAAAT
CAATCTAAAGTATATATGAGTAAACTTGGTCTGACAGTTACCAATGCTTAATCAGTGAGGCACCTATCTC
AGCGATCTGTCTATTTCGTTCATCCATAGTTGCCTGACTCCCCGTCGTGTAGATAACTACGATACGGGAG
GGCTTACCATCTGGCCCCAGTGCTGCAATGATACCGCGAGACCCACGCTCACCGGCTCCAGATTTATCAG
CAATAAACCAGCCAGCCGGAAGGGCCGAGCGCAGAAGTGGTCCTGCAACTTTATCCGCCTCCATCCAGTC
TATTAATTGTTGCCGGGAAGCTAGAGTAAGTAGTTCGCCAGTTAATAGTTTGCGCAACGTTGTTGCCATT
GCTACAGGCATCGTGGTGTCACGCTCGTCGTTTGGTATGGCTTCATTCAGCTCCGGTTCCCAACGATCAA
GGCGAGTTACATGATCCCCCATGTTGTGCAAAAAAGCGGTTAGCTCCTTCGGTCCTCCGATCGTTGTCAG
AAGTAAGTTGGCCGCAGTGTTATCACTCATGGTTATGGCAGCACTGCATAATTCTCTTACTGTCATGCCA
TCCGTAAGATGCTTTTCTGTGACTGGTGAGTACTCAACCAAGTCATTCTGAGAATAGTGTATGCGGCGAC
CGAGTTGCTCTTGCCCGGCGTCAATACGGGATAATACCGCGCCACATAGCAGAACTTTAAAAGTGCTCAT
CATTGGAAAACGTTCTTCGGGGCGAAAACTCTCAAGGATCTTACCGCTGTTGAGATCCAGTTCGATGTAA
CCCACTCGTGCACCCAACTGATCTTCAGCATCTTTTACTTTCACCAGCGTTTCTGGGTGAGCAAAAACAG
GAAGGCAAAATGCCGCAAAAAAGGGAATAAGGGCGACACGGAAATGTTGAATACTCATACTCTTCCTTTT
TCAATATTATTGAAGCATTTATCAGGGTTATTGTCTCATGAGCGGATACATATTTGAATGTATTTAGAAA
AATAAACAAATAGGGGTTCCGCGCACATTTCCCCGAAAAGTGCCACCTGACGTCTAAGAAACCATTATTA
TCATGACATTAACCTATAAAAATAGGCGTATCACGAGGCCCTTTCGTCTCGCGCGTTTCGGTGATGACGG
TGAAAACCTCTGACACATGCAGCTCCCGGAGACGGTCACAGCTTGTCTGTAAGCGGATGCCGGGAGCAGA
CAAGCCCGTCAGGGCGCGTCAGCGGGTGTTGGCGGGTGTCGGGGCTGGCTTAACTATGCGGCATCAGAGC
AGATTGTACTGAGAGTGCACCATATGCGGTGTGAAATACCGCACAGATGCGTAAGGAGAAAATACCGCAT
CAGGCGCCATTCGCCATTCAGGCTGCGCAACTGTTGGGAAGGGCGATCGGTGCGGGCCTCTTCGCTATTA
CGCCAGCTGGCGAAAGGGGGATGTGCTGCAAGGCGATTAAGTTGGGTAACGCCAGGGTTTTCCCAGTCAC
GACGTTGTAAAACGACGGCCAGTGCCAAGCTGACGCGTGTAGTCTTATGCAATACTCTTGTAGTCTTGCA
ACATGGTAACGATGAGTTAGCAACATGCCTTACAAGGAGAGAAAAAGCACCGTGCATGCCGATTGGTGGA
AGTAAGGTGGTACGATCGTGCCTTATTAGGAAGGCAACAGACGGGTCTGACATGGATTGGACGAACCACT
GAATTGCCGCATTGCAGAGATATTGTATTTAAGTGCCTAGCTCGATACATAAACGGGTCTCTCTGGTTAG
ACCAGATCTGAGCCTGGGAGCTCTCTGGCTAACTAGGGAACCCACTGCTTAAGCCTCAATAAAGCTTGCC
TTGAGTGCTTCAAGTAGTGTGTGCCCGTCTGTTGTGTGACTCTGGTAACTAGAGATCCCTCAGACCCTTT
TAGTCAGTGTGGAAAATCTCTAGCAGTGGCGCCCGAACAGGGACTTGAAAGCGAAAGGGAAACCAGAGGA
GCTCTCTCGACGCAGGACTCGGCTTGCTGAAGCGCGCACGGCAAGAGGCGAGGGGCGGCGACTGGTGAGT
ACGCCAAAAATTTTGACTAGCGGAGGCTAGAAGGAGAGAGATGGGTGCGAGAGCGTCAGTATTAAGCGGG
GGAGAATTAGATCGCGATGGGAAAAAATTCGGTTAAGGCCAGGGGGAAAGAAAAAATATAAATTAAAACA
TATAGTATGGGCAAGCAGGGAGCTAGAACGATTCGCAGTTAATCCTGGCCTGTTAGAAACATCAGAAGGC
TGTAGACAAATACTGGGACAGCTACAACCATCCCTTCAGACAGGATCAGAAGAACTTAGATCATTATATA
ATACAGTAGCAACCCTCTATTGTGTGCATCAAAGGATAGAGATAAAAGACACCAAGGAAGCTTTAGACAA
GATAGAGGAAGAGCAAAACAAAAGTAAGACCACCGCACAGCAAGCGGCCGCTGATCTTCAGACCTGGAGG
AGGAGATATGAGGGACAATTGGAGAAGTGAATTATATAAATATAAAGTAGTAAAAATTGAACCATTAGGA
GTAGCACCCACCAAGGCAAAGAGAAGAGTGGTGCAGAGAGAAAAAAGAGCAGTGGGAATAGGAGCTTTGT
TCCTTGGGTTCTTGGGAGCAGCAGGAAGCACTATGGGCGCAGCGTCAATGACGCTGACGGTACAGGCCAG
ACAATTATTGTCTGGTATAGTGCAGCAGCAGAACAATTTGCTGAGGGCTATTGAGGCGCAACAGCATCTG
TTGCAACTCACAGTCTGGGGCATCAAGCAGCTCCAGGCAAGAATCCTGGCTGTGGAAAGATACCTAAAGG
ATCAACAGCTCCTGGGGATTTGGGGTTGCTCTGGAAAACTCATTTGCACCACTGCTGTGCCTTGGAATGC
TAGTTGGAGTAATAAATCTCTGGAACAGATTTGGAATCACACG
