>Addgene plasmid #62970 | pLUT7 HA-GLI1 | addgene partial sequence | sequence record 121327 | GLI1-F 5'-AGCGTGAGCCTGAATCTGTG-3'
TTGACTCCCAAGAGCAGCTGGTGCACCACATCAACAGCGAGCACATCCACGGGGAGCGGAAGGAGTTCGT
GTGCCACTGGGGGGGCTGCTCCAGGGAGCTGAGGCCCTTCAAAGCCCAGTACATGCTGGTGGTTCACATG
CGCAGACACACTGGCGAGAAGCCACACAAGTGCACGTTTGAAGGGTGCCGGAAGTCATACTCACGCCTCG
AAAACCTGAAGACGCACCTGCGGTCACACACGGGTGAGAAGCCATACATGTGTGAGCACGAGGGCTGCAG
TAAAGCCTTCAGCAATGCCAGTGACCGAGCCAAGCACCAGAATCGGACCCATTCCAATGAGAAGCCGTAT
GTATGTAAGCTCCCTGGCTGCACCAAACGCTATACAGATCCTAGCTCGCTGCGAAAACATGTCAAGACAG
TGCATGGTCCTGACGCCCATGTGACCAAACGGCACCGTGGGGATGGCCCCCTGCCTCGGGCACCATCCAT
TTCTACAGTGGAGCCCAAGAGGGAGCGGGAAGGAGGTCCCATCAGGGAGGAAAGCAGACTGACTGTGCCA
GAGGGTGCCATGAAGCCACAGCCAAGCCCTGGGGCCCAGTCATCCTGCAGCAGTGACCACTCCCCGGCAG
GGAGTGCAGCCAATACAGACAGTGGTGTGGAAATGACTGGCAATGCAGGGGGCAGCACTGAAGACCTCTC
CAGCTTGGACGAGGGACCTTGCATTGCTGGCACTGGTCTGTCCACTCTTCGCCGCCTTGAGAAC
