>Addgene plasmid #62970 | pLUT7 HA-GLI1 | addgene partial sequence | sequence record 121328 | GLI1-R 5'-CAGCATGTACTGGGCTTTGAA-3'
GCACACGAACTCCTTCCGCTCCCCGTGGATGTGCTCGCTGTTGATGTGGTGCACCAGCTGCTCTTGGGAG
TCAAATTCCTGGCTGCAGCCATCCCAACGGCAGTCAGTTTCATACACAGATTCAGGCTCACGCTTCTCCT
CTCTCTCGAGGTCCTCCCGCCCATCCAGCATCCCCAACAGGGGATCCTGTATGCCTGTGGAGTTGGGGCT
GGACATATCACCTTCCAAGGGTTCCTCCCGGCACTTGCCAACCAGCATGTCCAGCTCAGACTTCAGCTGG
CAAGTTGGGAAGGGTCCCCGGGACTGAGGATGTGGGATCATCCCACCCCGG
