>Addgene plasmid #62970 | pLUT7 HA-GLI1 | addgene partial sequence | sequence record 152064 | CMV-F 5'-CGCAAATGGGCGGTAGGCGTG-3'
CTCGTTTAGTGAACCGTCAGATCGCCTGGAGACGCCATCCACGCTGTTTTGACCTCCATAGAAGACACCG
TAATACGACTCACTATAGGGTGCTAGCACCTAGAGACGCCATGTATCCTTATGACGTGCCTGACTATGCC
AGCCTGGGAGGACCTTTCAACTCGATGACCCCACCACCAATCAGTAGCTATGGCGAGCCCTGCTGTCTCC
GGCCCCTCCCCAGTCAGGGGGCCCCCAGTGTGGGGACAGAAGGACTGTCTGGCCCGCCCTTCTGCCACCA
AGCTAACCTCATGTCCGGCCCCCACAGTTATGGGCCAGCCAGAGAGACCAACAGCTGCACCGAGGGCCCA
CTCTTTTCTTCTCCCCGGAGTGCAGTCAAGTTGACCAAGAAGCGGGCACTGTCCATCTCACCTCTGTCGG
ATGCCAGCCTGGACCTGCAGACGGTTATCCGCACCTCACCCAGCTCCCTCGTAGCTTTCATCAACTCGCG
ATGCACATCTCCAGGAGGCTCCTACGGTCATCTCTCCATTGGCACCATGAGCCCATCTCTGGGATTCCCA
GCCCAGATGAATCACCAAAAAGGGCCCTCGCCTTCCTTTGGGGTCCAGCCTTGTGGTCCCCATGACTCTG
CCCGGGGTGGGATGATCCCACATCCTCAGTCCCGGGGACCCTTCCCAACTTGCCAGCTGAAGTCTGAGCT
GGACATGCTGGTTGGCAAGTGCCGGGAGGAACCCTTGGAAGGTGATATGTCCAGCCCCAACTCCACAGGC
ATACAGGATCCCCTGTTGGGGATGCTGGATGGGCGGGAGGACCTCGAGAGAGA
